>Addgene plasmid #203621 | FB430 | addgene full sequence | sequence record 405991 | Addgene NGS Result
GGAGGGTCGACTACATGTATCTGCATGTTGCATCGGGAAATCCCACCACAGGGACAGCCAAGCGGCCCCG
CGACTTGGCAGTGGGCAAACTACGCCCGATTCTGGTGCCAAGAACCGAGAAGAATGAGACAGACCCACGT
TGCACTCTAACCGGATGCTATCGACTTACGGTGGCTGAAGATTCAACACGCTGCAACGAGAGCCAAGGTG
GTCCGGACATTTTCTACGTGCCGGTTTACCTTGGAACATCGCCGTCGTTGAGTGCACGTTGCCTACTCTC
TCGTGGCTTGGCTGGGCCCACGAGCCCGATTGACTCGACGGTGTTACTTGGGTATCTATGGCCCCGTTTT
CTGGCACGGTAATGATAAGTACTTACTAGTCTTCGAGCGAGCGGGGGAGTGTTGCTCTGCCCGAGCATCA
ACGATTGGCCTGATCGCACCGTCTGCAAATGCCACGGTGCGGACCGACTGAAATCTCAGACCACCAAAGA
CCCTCCGACTTCGAGATACGGTTACTAATTTTACACTGGCTCCAGCGGCCCCATCCAGTAAGCATCTGGG
CTGCAAGCGTATAATGTCTCCAGGTTGTCTCAGCATAAACACCCCGCCCCCGCTCAGGCACACAGGAAGA
GAGCTCAGGTCGTTTCCATTGCGTCCATACTCTTCACTCATTGTCATCTGCAGGAGAACTTCCCCTGTCC
CTTTGCCAAGCCCTCTCTTCGTCGTTGTCCACGCCTTCAAGTTTTCACCATTATTTTTCTAGACACCAAT
GGCCAAGTTGACCAGTGCCGTTCCGGTGCTCACCGCGCGCGACGTCGCCGGAGCGGTCGAGTTCTGGACC
GACCGGCTCGGGTTCTCCCGGGACTTCGTGGAGGACGACTTCGCCGGTGTGGTCCGGGACGACGTGACCC
TGTTCATCAGCGCGGTCCAGGACCAGGTGGTGCCGGACAACACCCTGGCCTGGGTGTGGGTGCGCGGCCT
GGACGAGCTGTACGCCGAGTGGTCGGAGGTCGTGTCCACGAACTTCCGGGACGCCTCCGGGCCGGCCATG
ACCGAGATCGGCGAGCAGCCGTGGGGGCGGGAGTTCGCCCTGCGCGACCCGGCCGGCAACTGCGTGCACT
TCGTGGCCGAGGAGCAGGACTGAGCTTCTAATAAGTGTCAGATAGCAATTTGCACAAGAAATCAATACCA
GCAACTGTAAATAAGCGCTGAAGTGACCATGCCATGCTACGAAAGAGCAGAAAAAAACCTGCCGTAGAAC
CGAAGAGATATGACACGCTTCCATCTCTCAAAGGAAGAATCCCTTCAGGGTTGCGTTTCCAGTCTAGACA
CGTATAACGGCACAAGTGTCTCTCACCAAATGGGTTATATCTCAAATGTGATCTAAGGATGGAAAGCCCA
GAATATTGGCTGGGTTGATGGCTGCTTCGAGTGCAGTCTCATGCTGCCACAGGTGACTCTGGATGGCCCC
ATACCACTCAACCCATGGTACGAGCGGTACGCTTGAGACGAAGCTTGACAGGATATATTGGCGGGTAAAC
CTAAGAGAAAAGAGCGTTTATTAGAATAATCGGATATTTAAAAGGGCGTGAAAAGGTTTATCCGTTCGTC
CATTTGTATGTGCATGCCAACCACAGGGTTCCCCTCGGGATCAAAGTACTTTGATCCAACCCCTCCGCTG
CTATAGTGCAGTCGGCTTCTGACGTTCAGTGCAGCCGTCATCTGAAAACGACATGTCGCACAAGTCCTAA
GTTACGCGACAGGCTGCCGCCCTGCCCTTTTCCTGGCGTTTTCTTGTCGCGTGTTTTAGTCGCATAAAGT
AGAATACTTGCGACTAGAACCGGAGACATTACGCCATGAACAAGAGCGCCGCCGCTGGCCTGCTGGGCTA
TGCCCGCGTCAGCACCGACGACCAGGACTTGACCAACCAACGGGCCGAACTGCACGCGGCCGGCTGCACC
AAGCTGTTTTCCGAGAAGATCACCGGCACCAGGCGCGACCGCCCGGAGCTGGCCAGGATGCTTGACCACC
TACGCCCTGGCGACGTTGTGACAGTGACCAGGCTAGACCGCCTGGCCCGCAGCACCCGCGACCTACTGGA
CATTGCCGAGCGCATCCAGGAGGCCGGCGCGGGCCTGCGTAGCCTGGCAGAGCCGTGGGCCGACACCACC
ACGCCGGCCGGCCGCATGGTGTTGACCGTGTTCGCCGGCATTGCCGAGTTCGAGCGTTCCCTAATCATCG
ACCGCACCCGGAGCGGGCGCGAGGCCGCCAAGGCCCGAGGCGTGAAGTTTGGCCCCCGCCCTACCCTCAC
CCCGGCACAGATCGCGCACGCCCGCGAGCTGATCGACCAGGAAGGCCGCACCGTGAAAGAGGCGGCTGCA
CTGCTTGGCGTGCATCGCTCGACCCTGTACCGCGCACTTGAGCGCAGCGAGGAAGTGACGCCCACCGAGG
CCAGGCGGCGCGGTGCCTTCCGTGAGGACGCATTGACCGAGGCCGACGCCCTGGCGGCCGCCGAGAATGA
ACGCCAAGAGGAACAAGCATGAAACCGCACCAGGACGGCCAGGACGAACCGTTTTTCATTACCGAAGAGA
TCGAGGCGGAGATGATCGCGGCCGGGTACGTGTTCGAGCCGCCCGCGCACCTCTCAACCGTGCGGCTGCA
TGAAATCCTGGCCGGTTTGTCTGATGCCAAGCTGGCGGCCTGGCCGGCCAGCTTGGCCGCTGAAGAAACC
GAGCGCCGCCGTCTAAAAAGGTGATGTGTATTTGAGTAAAACAGCTTGCGTCATGCGGTCGCTGCGTATA
TGATGCGATGAGTAAATAAACAAATACGCAAGGGGAACGCATGAAGGTTATCGCTGTACTTAACCAGAAA
GGCGGGTCAGGCAAGACGACCATCGCAACCCATCTAGCCCGCGCCCTGCAACTCGCCGGGGCCGATGTTC
TGTTAGTCGATTCCGATCCCCAGGGCAGTGCCCGCGATTGGGCGGCCGTGCGGGAAGATCAACCGCTAAC
CGTTGTCGGCATCGACCGCCCGACGATTGACCGCGACGTGAAGGCCATCGGCCGGCGCGACTTCGTAGTG
ATCGACGGAGCGCCCCAGGCGGCGGACTTGGCTGTGTCCGCGATCAAGGCAGCCGACTTCGTGCTGATTC
CGGTGCAGCCAAGCCCTTACGACATATGGGCCACCGCCGACCTGGTGGAGCTGGTTAAGCAGCGCATTGA
GGTCACGGATGGAAGGCTACAAGCGGCCTTTGTCGTGTCGCGGGCGATCAAAGGCACGCGCATCGGCGGT
GAGGTTGCCGAGGCGCTGGCCGGGTACGAGCTGCCCATTCTTGAGTCCCGTATCACGCAGCGCGTGAGCT
ACCCAGGCACTGCCGCCGCCGGCACAACCGTTCTTGAATCAGAACCCGAGGGCGACGCTGCCCGCGAGGT
CCAGGCGCTGGCCGCTGAAATTAAATCAAAACTCATTTGAGTTAATGAGGTAAAGAGAAAATGAGCAAAA
GCACAAACACGCTAAGTGCCGGCCGTCCGAGCGCACGCAGCAGCAAGGCTGCAACGTTGGCCAGCCTGGC
AGACACGCCAGCCATGAAGCGGGTCAACTTTCAGTTGCCGGCGGAGGATCACACCAAGCTGAAGATGTAC
GCGGTACGCCAAGGCAAGACCATTACCGAGCTGCTATCTGAATACATCGCGCAGCTACCAGAGTAAATGA
GCAAATGAATAAATGAGTAGATGAATTTTAGCGGCTAAAGGAGGCGGCATGGAAAATCAAGAACAACCAG
GCACCGACGCCGTGGAATGCCCCATGTGTGGAGGAACGGGCGGTTGGCCAGGCGTAAGCGGCTGGGTTGC
CTGCCGGCCCTGCAATGGCACTGGAACCCCCAAGCCCGAGGAATCGGCGTGAGCGGTCGCAAACCATCCG
GCCCGGTACAAATCGGCGCGGCGCTGGGTGATGACCTGGTGGAGAAGTTGAAGGCCGCGCAGGCCGCCCA
GCGGCAACGCATCGAGGCAGAAGCACGCCCCGGTGAATCGTGGCAAGCGGCCGCTGATCGAATCCGCAAA
GAATCCCGGCAACCGCCGGCAGCCGGTGCGCCGTCGATTAGGAAGCCGCCCAAGGGCGACGAGCAACCAG
ATTTTTTCGTTCCGATGCTCTATGACGTGGGCACCCGCGATAGTCGCAGCATCATGGACGTGGCCGTTTT
CCGTCTGTCGAAGCGTGACCGACGAGCTGGCGAGGTGATCCGCTACGAGCTTCCAGACGGGCACGTAGAG
GTTTCCGCAGGGCCGGCCGGCATGGCCAGTGTGTGGGATTACGACCTGGTACTGATGGCGGTTTCCCATC
TAACCGAATCCATGAACCGATACCGGGAAGGGAAGGGAGACAAGCCCGGCCGCGTGTTCCGTCCACACGT
TGCGGACGTACTCAAGTTCTGCCGGCGAGCCGATGGCGGAAAGCAGAAAGACGACCTGGTAGAAACCTGC
ATTCGGTTAAACACCACGCACGTTGCCATGCAGCGTACGAAGAAGGCCAAGAACGGCCGCCTGGTGACGG
TATCCGAGGGTGAAGCCTTGATTAGCCGCTACAAGATCGTAAAGAGCGAAACCGGGCGGCCGGAGTACAT
CGAGATCGAGCTAGCTGATTGGATGTACCGCGAGATCACAGAAGGCAAGAACCCGGACGTGCTGACGGTT
CACCCCGATTACTTTTTGATCGATCCCGGCATCGGCCGTTTTCTCTACCGCCTGGCACGCCGCGCCGCAG
GCAAGGCAGAAGCCAGATGGTTGTTCAAGACGATCTACGAACGCAGTGGCAGCGCCGGAGAGTTCAAGAA
GTTCTGTTTCACCGTGCGCAAGCTGATCGGGTCAAATGACCTGCCGGAGTACGATTTGAAGGAGGAGGCG
GGGCAGGCTGGCCCGATCCTAGTCATGCGCTACCGCAACCTGATCGAGGGCGAAGCATCCGCCGGTTCCT
AATGTACGGAGCAGATGCTAGGGCAAATTGCCCTAGCAGGGGAAAAAGGTCGAAAAGGACTCTTTCCTGT
GGATAGCACGTACATTGGGAACCCAAAGCCGTACATTGGGAACCGGAACCCGTACATTGGGAACCCAAAG
CCGTACATTGGGAACCGGTCACACATGTAAGTGACTGATATAAAAGAGAAAAAAGGCGATTTTTCCGCCT
AAAACTCTTTAAAACTTATTAAAACTCTTAAAACCCGCCTGGCCTGTGCATAACTGTCTGGCCAGCGCAC
AGCCGAAGAGCTGCAAAAAGCGCCTACCCTTCGGTCGCTGCGCTCCCTACGCCCCGCCGCTTCGCGTCGG
CCTATCGCGGCCGCTGGCCGCTCAAAAATGGCTGGCCTACGGCCAGGCAATCTACCAGGGCGCGGACAAG
CCGCGCCGTCGCCACTCGACCGCCGGCGCCCACATCAAGGCACCCTGCCTCGCGCGTTTCGGTGATGACG
GTGAAAACCTCTGACACATGCAGCTCCCGGTGACGGTCACAGCTTGTCTGTAAGCGGATGCCGGGAGCAG
ACAAGCCCGTCAGGGCGCGTCAGCGGGTGTTGGCGGGTGTCGGGGCGCAGCCATGACCCAGTCACGTAGC
GATAGCGGAGTGTATACTGGCTTAACTATGCGGCATCAGAGCAGATTGTACTGAGAGTGCACCATATGCG
GTGTGAAATACCGCACAGATGCGTAAGGAGAAAATACCGCATCAGGCGCTCTTCCGCTTCCTCGCTCACT
GACTCGCTGCGCTCGGTCGTTCGGCTGCGGCGAGCGGTATCAGCTCACTCAAAGGCGGTAATACGGTTAT
CCACAGAATCAGGGGATAACGCAGGAAAGAACATGTGAGCAAAAGGCCAGCAAAAGGCCAGGAACCGTAA
AAAGGCCGCGTTGCTGGCGTTTTTCCATAGGCTCCGCCCCCCTGACGAGCATCACAAAAATCGACGCTCA
AGTCAGAGGTGGCGAAACCCGACAGGACTATAAAGATACCAGGCGTTTCCCCCTGGAAGCTCCCTCGTGC
GCTCTCCTGTTCCGACCCTGCCGCTTACCGGATACCTGTCCGCCTTTCTCCCTTCGGGAAGCGTGGCGCT
TTCTCATAGCTCACGCTGTAGGTATCTCAGTTCGGTGTAGGTCGTTCGCTCCAAGCTGGGCTGTGTGCAC
GAACCCCCCGTTCAGCCCGACCGCTGCGCCTTATCCGGTAACTATCGTCTTGAGTCCAACCCGGTAAGAC
ACGACTTATCGCCACTGGCAGCAGCCACTGGTAACAGGATTAGCAGAGCGAGGTATGTAGGCGGTGCTAC
AGAGTTCTTGAAGTGGTGGCCTAACTACGGCTACACTAGAAGGACAGTATTTGGTATCTGCGCTCTGCTG
AAGCCAGTTACCTTCGGAAAAAGAGTTGGTAGCTCTTGATCCGGCAAACAAACCACCGCTGGTAGCGGTG
GTTTTTTTGTTTGCAAGCAGCAGATTACGCGCAGAAAAAAAGGATCTCAAGAAGATCCTTTGATCTTTTC
TACGGGGTCTGACGCTCAGTGGAACGAAAACTCACGTTAAGGGATTTTGGTCATGCATTCTAGGTGATTA
GAAAAACTCATCGAGCATCAAATGAAACTGCAATTTATTCATATCAGGATTATCAATACCATATTTTTGA
AAAAGCCGTTTCTGTAATGAAGGAGAAAACTCACCGAGGCAGTTCCATAGGATGGCAAGATCCTGGTATC
GGTCTGCGATTCCGACTCGTCCAACATCAATACAACCTATTAATTTCCCCTCGTCAAAAATAAGGTTATC
AAGTGAGAAATCACCATGAGTGACGACTGAATCCGGTGAGAATGGCAAAAGTTTATGCATTTCTTTCCAG
ACTTGTTCAACAGGCCAGCCATTACGCTCGTCATCAAAATCACTCGCATCAACCAAACCGTTATTCATTC
GTGATTGCGCCTGAGCGAGTCGAAATACGCGATCGCTGTTAAAAGGACAATTACAAACAGGAATCGAATG
CAACCGGCGCAGGAACACTGCCAGCGCATCAACAATATTTTCACCTGAATCAGGATATTCTTCTAATACC
TGGAATGCTGTTTTCCCTGGGATCGCAGTGGTGAGTAACCATGCATCATCAGGAGTACGGATAAAATGCT
TGATGGTCGGAAGAGGCATAAATTCCGTCAGCCAGTTTAGTCTGACCATCTCATCTGTAACATCATTGGC
AACGCTACCTTTGCCATGTTTCAGAAACAACTCTGGCGCATCGGGCTTCCCATACAATCGGTAGATTGTC
GCACCTGATTGCCCGACATTATCGCGAGCCCATTTATACCCATATAAATCAGCATCCATGTTGGAATTTA
ATCGCGGCCTTGAGCAAGACGTTTCCCGTTGAATATGGCTCATAACAGAACTTATTATTTCCTTCCTCTT
TTCTACAGTATTTAAAGATACCCCAAGAAGCTAATTATAACAAGACGAACTCCAATTCACTGTTCCTTGC
ATTCTAAAACCTTAAATACCAGAAAACAGCTTTTTCAAAGTTGTTTTCAAAGTTGGCGTATAACATAGTA
TCGACGGAGCCGATTTTGAAACCGCGGTGATCACAGGCAGCAACGCTCTGTCATCGTTACAATCAACATG
CTACCCTCCGCGAGATCATCCGTGTTTCAAACCCGGCAGCTTAGTTGCCGTTCTTCCGAATAGCATCGGT
AACATGAGCAAAGTCTGCCGCCTTACAACGGCTCTCCCGCTGACGCCGTCCCGGACTGATGGGCTGCCTG
TATCGAGTGGTGATTTTGTGCCGAGCTGCCGGTCGGGGAGCTGTTGGCTGGCTGGTGGCAGGATATATTG
TGGTGTAAACATAACAAGCTTCGTCTCAGTCA
Features (pLannotate 1.2.2; 11 found; start..end, strand, type, name):
    769..1143    +  CDS            BleoR: antibiotic-binding protein; Sh ble from Streptoalloteichus hindustanus; confers resistance to bleomycin, phleomycin, and Zeocin™
   1516..1540    +  misc_feature   RB T-DNA repeat: right border repeat from nopaline C58 T-DNA
   1880..2281    +  CDS            Y4CG_SINFN (fragment): Protein inferred from homology: Swiss-Prot protein existence level 3. From Sinorhizobium fredii (strain NBRC 101917 / NGR234).
   2841..3470    +  CDS            pVS1 StaA: stability protein from the Pseudomonas plasmid pVS1 (Heeb et al., 2000)
   3899..4972    +  CDS            pVS1 RepA: replication protein from the Pseudomonas plasmid pVS1 (Heeb et al., 2000)
   5038..5232    +  rep_origin     pVS1 oriV: origin of replication for the Pseudomonas plasmid pVS1 (Heeb et al., 2000)
   5435..5474    +  CDS            rop (fragment): Rop protein, which maintains plasmids at low copy number; rop
   5576..5716    +  misc_feature   bom: basis of mobility region from pBR322
   5902..6490    -  rep_origin     ori: high-copy-number ColE1/pMB1/pBR322/pUC origin of replication
   6578..7393    -  CDS            KanR: aminoglycoside phosphotransferase; aph(3')-Ia; confers resistance to kanamycin in bacteria or G418 (Geneticin®) in eukaryotes
   7826..7850    +  misc_feature   LB T-DNA repeat: left border repeat from nopaline C58 T-DNA
