[The description below was written by a language model from this plasmid's Addgene catalogue record and pLannotate feature annotations shown in this document.]
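Description:
FB430 is a FungalBraid/GoldenBraid-style synthetic biology plasmid built in the pDGB3alpha2 backbone, carrying a single assembled transcriptional unit (TU) that confers phleomycin resistance. The 7,872 nt sequence has the architecture of a binary T-DNA vector: nopaline C58-type left and right border repeats flank the cargo region. The backbone also carries the pVS1 replication module (oriV, RepA and the StaA stability protein), which normally supports maintenance in Agrobacterium. A ColE1/pMB1-type origin with the pBR322 bom region provides high-copy propagation in E. coli. Bacterial selection is by kanamycin through the aph(3')-Ia gene located outside the borders. This layout is consistent with Agrobacterium-mediated transfer of the T-DNA into filamentous fungi, the organisms targeted by the associated toolkit, although the record does not state the delivery method.

The insert is recorded as PpcbC:ble:TamdS, meaning the ble coding sequence placed between a pcbC promoter and an amdS terminator. The feature table annotates only the coding sequence, the Sh ble gene from Streptoalloteichus hindustanus, whose antibiotic-binding protein gives resistance to bleomycin, phleomycin and Zeocin. The promoter and terminator are not annotated, but they presumably occupy the unannotated stretches on either side of it, between the left border and the right border. The source organisms of these regulatory parts are not given, and the insert species is listed as synthetic.

As an alpha-level TU, the plasmid is intended as a modular selectable-marker cassette. It can be used directly or combined with other transcriptional units in higher-order assemblies, so that fungal transformants can be selected on phleomycin.
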