Addgene plasmid #203621: FB430
Purpose: TU for the expression of phleomycin resistance.
Depositing lab: Jose Marcos. Depositing organization: Instituto de Agroquímica y Tecnología de Alimentos (IATA-CSIC). Publication: FungalBraid 2.0: expanding the synthetic biology toolbox for the biotechnological exploitation of filamentous fungi. Moreno-Gimenez E, Gandia M, Saez Z, Manzanares P, Yenush L, Orzaez D, Marcos JF, Garrigues S. Front Bioeng Biotechnol. 2023 Aug 7;11:1222812. doi: 10.3389/fbioe.2023.1222812. eCollection 2023. PubMed 37609115.
Backbone
  Vector backbone: pDGB3alpha2
  Vector type: Synthetic Biology
Growth in bacteria
  Bacterial resistance: Kanamycin, 50 μg/mL
  Growth temperature: 37°C
  Growth strain: DH5alpha
  Copy number: High Copy
Gene/Insert
  Gene/Insert name: PpcbC:ble:TamdS
  Species: Synthetic
  Cloning method: Restriction Enzyme; 5′ cloning site unknown (unknown if destroyed)
Terms and licenses: Academic/Nonprofit Terms; Industry Terms: Not Available to Industry
How to cite: FB430 was a gift from Jose Marcos (Addgene plasmid # 203621 ; http://n2t.net/addgene:203621 ; RRID:Addgene_203621)
